>Addgene plasmid #191712 | AiP12626 - pAAV-AiE0782m-minBG-SYFP2-WPRE3-BGHpA (Alias: CN2626) | addgene full sequence | sequence record 376662 | Addgene NGS Result
CCTGCAGGCAGCTGCGCGCTCGCTCGCTCACTGAGGCCGCCCGGGCGTCGGGCGACCTTTGGTCGCCCGG
CCTCAGTGAGCGAGCGAGCGCGCAGAGAGGGAGTGGCCAACTCCATCACTAGGGGTTCCTGCGGCCGCAC
GCGTAGCCTGAATTCCACACTACAGCTCTTATATTAGAAAAGAAACTGGATGAAAAAAGATGGGTCTCAG
AGAAGATACTTGGAGCAATAGCCACACAAGAGTTGCTCAAGTATTTCCATCAGCCTAAATGACTACACAC
CTATTTGCCACCAGCTGGCCTCAGCTCTGCTCTGAATGCCCACCATCAACTCTCTGAGAAAGTGCCCCTG
ACTACACTCAGTGAAGCTGTGAGTTGGTGGCTGCCTTTTCCCCCTGCAAGATAACAAGGTAGGCCTTACC
TCAGACTTAACTCAAGGTAAAGTTTAATTGCTCTAACCTGCTCTTTGATGTGTGCTGAGGAGGTGGGCGC
CGTGTGGGTACAAGTTGCTATTTATACAGACCTGACAAGCGCATCCCATCAGCACCCGCTCCTTTGTTCT
CTTCCAGGCTTTTCTGATTCTCCAAACTTAACATCCTGCACTCCCCCAAGTTGTTTAATCGTTCCAAAGT
TTGTAAGACAAGCAAGGGAATAGTGGCCTTCACATCTGCACTTGCAGCCCAAATATGGTGCACTGTGAGA
GATCCTTAATTTGGAGAGGAAAGCCTGCTGCTGACCACCTGCCTCTTAGAACTGAGCTCGGGCTGGGCAT
AAAAGTCAGGGCAGAGCCATCTATTGCTTACATTTGCTTCTGGGATCCAGATCTTTCGAAGCTAGCGCTA
CCGGTCGCCACCATGGTGAGCAAGGGCGAGGAGCTGTTCACCGGGGTGGTGCCCATCCTGGTCGAGCTGG
ACGGCGACGTAAACGGCCACAAGTTCAGCGTGTCCGGCGAGGGCGAGGGCGATGCCACCTACGGCAAGCT
GACCCTGAAGCTGATCTGCACCACCGGCAAGCTGCCCGTGCCCTGGCCCACCCTCGTGACCACCCTGGGC
TACGGCGTGCAGTGCTTCGCCCGCTACCCCGACCACATGAAGCAGCACGACTTCTTCAAGTCCGCCATGC
CCGAAGGCTACGTCCAGGAGCGCACCATCTTCTTCAAGGACGACGGCAACTACAAGACCCGCGCCGAGGT
GAAGTTCGAGGGCGACACCCTGGTGAACCGCATCGAGCTGAAGGGCATCGACTTCAAGGAGGACGGCAAC
ATCCTGGGGCACAAGCTGGAGTACAACTACAACAGCCACAACGTCTATATCACCGCCGACAAGCAGAAGA
ACGGCATCAAGGCCAACTTCAAGATCCGCCACAACATCGAGGACGGCGGCGTGCAGCTCGCCGACCACTA
CCAGCAGAACACCCCCATCGGCGACGGCCCCGTGCTGCTGCCCGACAACCACTACCTGAGCTACCAGTCC
AAGCTGAGCAAAGACCCCAACGAGAAGCGCGATCACATGGTCCTGCTGGAGTTCGTGACCGCCGCCGGGA
TCACTCTCGGCATGGACGAGCTGTACAAGTAAGTCGACGGCGCGCCGCGGCCGCGAATTCGATATCATAA
TCAACCTCTGGATTACAAAATTTGTGAAAGATTGACTGGTATTCTTAACTATGTTGCTCCTTTTACGCTA
TGTGGATACGCTGCTTTAATGCCTTTGTATCATGCTATTGCTTCCCGTATGGCTTTCATTTTCTCCTCCT
TGTATAAATCCTGGTTAGTTCTTGCCACGGCGGAACTCATCGCCGCCTGCCTTGCCCGCTGCTGGACAGG
GGCTCGGCTGTTGGGCACTGACAATTCCGTGGCTCGAGAGATCTTCGACTGTGCCTTCTAGTTGCCAGCC
ATCTGTTGTTTGCCCCTCCCCCGTGCCTTCCTTGACCCTGGAAGGTGCCACTCCCACTGTCCTTTCCTAA
TAAAATGAGGAAATTGCATCGCATTGTCTGAGTAGGTGTCATTCTATTCTGGGGGGTGGGGTGGGGCAGG
ACAGCAAGGGGGAGGATTGGGAAGACAATAGCAGGCATGAGATCTCACGTGCGGACCGAGCGGCCGCAGG
AACCCCTAGTGATGGAGTTGGCCACTCCCTCTCTGCGCGCTCGCTCGCTCACTGAGGCCGGGCGACCAAA
GGTCGCCCGACGCCCGGGCTTTGCCCGGGCGGCCTCAGTGAGCGAGCGAGCGCGCAGCTGCCTGCAGGGG
CGCCTGATGCGGTATTTTCTCCTTACGCATCTGTGCGGTATTTCACACCGCATA
[95 nt withheld, positions 2295-2389]
T
[46 nt withheld, positions 2391-2436]
C
[141 nt withheld, positions 2438-2578]
CCTTTGACGTTGGAGTCCACGTTCTTT
[37 nt withheld, positions 2606-2642]
ACTCTATCTCGGGCTATTCTTTTGATTTATAAGGGATTTTGCCGATTTCGGTCTATTGGTTAAAAAATGA
GCTGATTTAACAAAAATTTAACGCGAATTTTAACAAAATATTAACGTTTACAATTTTATGGTGCACTCTC
AGTACAATCTGCTCTGATGCCGCATAGTTAAGCCAGCCCCGACACCCGCCAACACCCGCTGACGCGCCCT
GACGGGCTTGTCTGCTCCCGGCATCCGCTTACAGACAAGCTGTGACCGTCTCCGGGAGCTGCATGTGTCA
GAGGTTTTCACCGTCATCACCGAAACGCGCGAGACGAAAGGGCCTCGTGATACGCCTATTTTTATAGGTT
AATGTCATGATAATAATGGTTTCTTAGACGTCAGGTGGCACTTTTCGGGGAAATGTGCGCGGAACCCCTA
TTTGTTTATTTTTCTAAATACATTCAAATATGTATCCGCTCATGAGACAATAACCCTGATAAATGCTTCA
ATAATATTGAAAAAGGAAGAGTATGAGTATTCAACATTTCCGTGTCGCCCTTATTCCCTTTTTTGCGGCA
TTTTGCCTTCCTGTTTTTGCTCACCCAGAAACGCTGGTGAAAGTAAAAGATGCTGAAGATCAGTTGGGTG
CACGAGTGGGTTACATCGAACTGGATCTCAACAGCGGTAAGATCCTTGAGAGTTTTCGCCCCGAAGAACG
TTTTCCAATGATGAGCACTTTTAAAGTTCTGCTATGTGGCGCGGTATTATCCCGTATTGACGCCGGGCAA
GAGCAACTCGGTCGCCGCATACACTATTCTCAGAATGACTTGGTTGAGTACTCACCAGTCACAGAAAAGC
ATCTTACGGATGGCATGACAGTAAGAGAATTATGCAGTGCTGCCATAACCATGAGTGATAACACTGCGGC
CAACTTACTTCTGACAACGATCGGAGGACCGAAGGAGCTAACCGCTTTTTTGCACAACATGGGGGATCAT
GTAACTCGCCTTGATCGTTGGGAACCGGAGCTGAATGAAGCCATACCAAACGACGAGCGTGACACCACGA
TGCCTGTAGCAATGGCAACAACGTTGCGCAAACTATTAACTGGCGAACTACTTACTCTAGCTTCCCGGCA
ACAATTAATAGACTGGATGGAGGCGGATAAAGTTGCAGGACCACTTCTGCGCTCGGCCCTTCCGGCTGGC
TGGTTTATTGCTGATAAATCTGGAGCCGGTGAGCGTGGGTCTCGCGGTATCATTGCAGCACTGGGGCCAG
ATGGTAAGCCCTCCCGTATCGTAGTTATCTACACGACGGGGAGTCAGGCAACTATGGATGAACGAAATAG
ACAGATCGCTGAGATAGGTGCCTCACTGATTAAGCATTGGTAACTGTCAGACCAAGTTTACTCATATATA
CTTTAGATTGATTTAAAACTTCATTTTTAATTTAAAAGGATCTAGGTGAAGATCCTTTTTGATAATCTCA
TGACCAAAATCCCTTAACGTGAGTTTTCGTTCCACTGAGCGTCAGACCCCGTAGAAAAGATCAAAGGATC
TTCTTGAGATCCTTTTTTTCTGCGCGTAATCTGCTGCTTGCAAACAAAAAAACCACCGCTACCAGCGGTG
GTTTGTTTGCCGGATCAAGAGCTACCAACTCTTTTTCCGAAGGTAACTGGCTTCAGCAGAGCGCAGATAC
CAAATACTGTTCTTCTAGTGTAGCCGTAGTTAGGCCACCACTTCAAGAACTCTGTAGCACCGCCTACATA
CCTCGCTCTGCTAATCCTGTTACCAGTGGCTGCTGCCAGTGGCGATAAGTCGTGTCTTACCGGGTTGGAC
TCAAGACGATAGTTACCGGATAAGGCGCAGCGGTCGGGCTGAACGGGGGGTTCGTGCACACAGCCCAGCT
TGGAGCGAACGACCTACACCGAACTGAGATACCTACAGCGTGAGCTATGAGAAAGCGCCACGCTTCCCGA
AGGGAGAAAGGCGGACAGGTATCCGGTAAGCGGCAGGGTCGGAACAGGAGAGCGCACGAGGGAGCTTCCA
GGGGGAAACGCCTGGTATCTTTATAGTCCTGTCGGGTTTCGCCACCTCTGACTTGAGCGTCGATTTTTGT
GATGCTCGTCAGGGGGGCGGAGCCTATGGAAAAACGCCAGCAACGCGGCCTTTTTACGGTTCCTGGCCTT
TTGCTGGCCTTTTGCTCACATGT
Features (pLannotate 1.2.2; 14 found; start..end, strand, type, name):
     12..39      +  repeat_region  AAV2 ITR (fragment): inverted terminal repeat of adeno-associated virus serotype 2 inverted
     68..95      +  repeat_region  AAV2 ITR (fragment): inverted terminal repeat of adeno-associated virus serotype 2 inverted
    853..1569    +  CDS            SYFP2: SYFP2 is a basic (constitutively fluorescent) yellow fluorescent protein published in 2006, derived from Aequorea victoria. It is reported to be a very rapidly-maturing monomer with moderate acid sensitivity.
   1609..1766    +  misc_feature   WPRE (fragment): woodchuck hepatitis virus posttranscriptional regulatory element
   1772..1852    +  misc_feature   WPRE (fragment): woodchuck hepatitis virus posttranscriptional regulatory element
   1869..1980    +  polyA_signal   bGH poly(A) signal: bovine growth hormone polyadenylation signal
   2098..2238    +  repeat_region  AAV2 ITR: inverted terminal repeat of adeno-associated virus serotype 2 inverted
   2243..2294    -  misc_feature   bom (fragment): basis of mobility region from pBR322
   2313..2768    +  rep_origin     f1 ori (sequence partly withheld): f1 bacteriophage origin of replication; arrow indicates direction of (+) strand synthesis
   2769..2818    -  misc_feature   bom (fragment): basis of mobility region from pBR322
   2920..2955    -  CDS            rop (fragment): Rop protein, which maintains plasmids at low copy number; rop
   3050..3154    +  promoter       AmpR promoter: bla
   3155..4015    +  CDS            AmpR: β-lactamase; bla; confers resistance to ampicillin, carbenicillin, and related antibiotics
   4186..4774    +  rep_origin     ori: high-copy-number ColE1/pMB1/pBR322/pUC origin of replication
