[The description below was written by a language model from this plasmid's Addgene catalogue record and pLannotate feature annotations shown in this document.]
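Description:
AiP12626 - pAAV-AiE0782m-minBG-SYFP2-WPRE3-BGHpA (alias CN2626) is a recombinant AAV transfer plasmid of about 4.8 kb, built to express a yellow fluorescent reporter in striatal medium spiny neurons. The expression cassette lies between AAV2 inverted terminal repeats, which are the cis elements needed for replication and packaging of the genome into AAV particles. The right ITR is annotated in full. On the left side only two short ITR fragments were detected, which may reflect how poorly these hairpin-forming repeats sequence and annotate. The bacterial backbone carries a high-copy ColE1/pUC-type origin, an f1 phage origin, and the β-lactamase gene with its own promoter for ampicillin selection. Small remnants of pBR322 bom and rop are also present. The record lists a recombination-deficient host strain, a common choice for keeping ITRs stable.

According to the construct name, the payload is driven by the enhancer AiE0782m coupled to a minimal beta-globin promoter (minBG). Neither element is called out in the automated feature table, but the unannotated stretch between the left ITR and the coding sequence is where they would be expected to sit. In this design the minimal promoter supplies basal transcription initiation, while the enhancer confers cell-type selectivity. Downstream is the SYFP2 coding sequence, a fast-maturing monomeric yellow fluorescent protein derived from Aequorea victoria, with no mutations recorded. It is followed by WPRE3, a shortened woodchuck hepatitis virus posttranscriptional element that appears as two WPRE fragments and enhances transcript expression, and then by the bovine growth hormone polyadenylation signal. The plasmid belongs to an enhancer-AAV toolbox for accessing striatal cell types and serves to label medium spiny neurons by fluorescence.
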