Addgene plasmid #191712: AiP12626 - pAAV-AiE0782m-minBG-SYFP2-WPRE3-BGHpA (Alias: CN2626)
Purpose: AI plasmid ALIAS: AiP12626. Expression of SYFP2 (yellow fluorescent protein) in striatal medium spiny neurons
Depositing lab: Allen Institute for Brain Science & Jonathan Ting. Depositing organization: Allen Institute. Publication: Enhancer AAV toolbox for accessing and perturbing striatal cell types and circuits. Hunker AC, Wirthlin ME, Gill G, Johansen NJ, Hooper M, Omstead V, Vargas S, Lerma MN, Taskin N, Weed N, Laird WD, Bishaw YM, Bendrick JL, Gore BB, Ben-Simon Y, Opitz-Araya X, Martinez RA, Way SW, Thyagarajan B, Otto S, Sanchez REA, Alexander JR, Amaya A, Amster A, Arbuckle J, Ayala A, Baker PM, Barcelli T, Barta S, Bertagnolli D, Bielstein C, Bishwakarma P, Bowlus J, Boyer G, Brouner K, Casian B, Casper T, Chakka AB, Chakrabarty R, Chong P, Clark M, Colbert K, Daniel S, Dawe T, Departee M, DiValentin P, Donadio NP, Dotson NI, Dwivedi D, Egdorf T, Fliss T, Gary A, Goldy J, Grasso C, Groce EL, Gudsnuk K, Han W, Haradon Z, Hastings S, Helback O, Ho WV, Huang C, Johnson T, Jones DL, Juneau Z, Kenney J, Leibly M, Li S, Liang E, Loeffler H, Lusk NA, Madigan Z, Malloy J, Malone J, McCue R, Melchor J, Mich JK, Moosman S, Morin E, Naidoo R, Newman D, Ngo K, Nguyen K, Oster AL, Ouellette B, Oyama AA, Pena N, Pham T, Phillips E, Pom C, Potekhina L, Ransford S, Ray PL, Reding M, Rette DF, Reynoldson C, Rimorin C, Sigler AR, Rocha DB, Ronellenfitch K, Ruiz A, Sawyer L, Sevigny JP, Shapovalova NV, Shepard N, Shulga L, Soliman S, Staats B, Taormina MJ, Tieu M, Wang Y, Wilkes J, Wood T, Zhou T, Williford A, Dee N, Mollenkopf T, Ng L, Esposito L, Kalmbach BE, Yao S, Ariza J, Collman F, Mufti S, Smith K, Waters J, Ersing I, Patrick M, Zeng H, Lein ES, Kojima Y, Horwitz G, Owen SF, Levi BP, Daigle TL, Tasic B, Bakken TE, Ting JT. Neuron. 2025 May 21;113(10):1507-1524.e17. doi: 10.1016/j.neuron.2025.04.035. PubMed 40403704.
Backbone
  Vector backbone: rAAV
  Vector type: AAV
Growth in bacteria
  Bacterial resistance: Ampicillin, 100 μg/mL
  Growth temperature: 30°C
  Growth strain: NEB Stable
  Copy number: High Copy
Gene/Insert
  Gene/Insert name: SYFP2
  Species: Other
  Mutation: none
  Cloning method: Restriction Enzyme; 5′ cloning site Unknown (unknown if destroyed)
Terms and licenses: Academic/Nonprofit Terms; Industry Terms: Not Available to Industry
Depositor comments: Allen Institute plasmid ALIAS: AiP12626 This work supported by NIH BRAIN Initiative grant UF1MH128339
How to cite: AiP12626 - pAAV-AiE0782m-minBG-SYFP2-WPRE3-BGHpA (Alias: CN2626) was a gift from Allen Institute for Brain Science & Jonathan Ting (Addgene plasmid # 191712 ; http://n2t.net/addgene:191712 ; RRID:Addgene_191712)
